>Addgene plasmid #200318 | pLenti-SF3B1-K700E-reporter | addgene full sequence | sequence record 396310 | Addgene NGS Result
GCGATCGCAGTAATCAATTACGGGGTCATTAGTTCATAGCCCATATATGGAGTTCCGCGTTACATAACTT
ACGGTAAATGGCCCGCCTGGCTGACCGCCCAACGACCCCCGCCCATTGACGTCAATAATGACGTATGTTC
CCATAGTAACGCCAATAGGGACTTTCCATTGACGTCAATGGGTGGAGTATTTACGGTAAACTGCCCACTT
GGCAGTACATCAAGTGTATCATATGCCAAGTACGCCCCCTATTGACGTCAATGACGGTAAATGGCCCGCC
TGGCATTATGCCCAGTACATGACCTTATGGGACTTTCCTACTTGGCAGTACATCTACGTATTAGTCATCG
CTATTACCATGGTGATGCGGTTTTGGCAGTACATCAATGGGCGTGGATAGCGGTTTGACTCACGGGGATT
TCCAAGTCTCCACCCCATTGACGTCAATGGGAGTTTGTTTTGGCACCAAAATCAACGGGACTTTCCAAAA
TGTCGTAACAACTCCGCCCCATTGACGCAAATGGGCGGTAGGCGTGTACGGTGGGAGGTCTATATAAGCA
GAGCTCGTTTAGTGAACCGGGGTCTCTCTGGTTAGACCAGATCTGAGCCTGGGAGCTCTCTGGCTAACTA
GGGAACCCACTGCTTAAGCCTCAATAAAGCTTGCCTTGAGTGCTTCAAGTAGTGTGTGCCCGTCTGTTGT
GTGACTCTGGTAACTAGAGATCCCTCAGACCCTTTTAGTCAGTGTGGAAAATCTCTAGCAGTGGCGCCCG
AACAGGGACCTGAAAGCGAAAGGGAAACCAGAGCTCTCTCGACGCAGGACTCGGCTTGCTGAAGCGCGCA
CGGCAAGAGGCGAGGGGCGGCGACTGGTGAGTACGCCAAAAATTTTGACTAGCGGAGGCTAGAAGGAGAG
AGATGGGTGCGAGAGCGTCAGTATTAAGCGGGGGAGAATTAGATCGCGATGGGAAAAAATTCGGTTAAGG
CCAGGGGGAAAGAAAAAATATAAATTAAAACATATAGTATGGGCAAGCAGGGAGCTAGAACGATTCGCAG
TTAATCCTGGCCTGTTAGAAACATCAGAAGGCTGTAGACAAATACTGGGACAGCTACAACCATCCCTTCA
GACAGGATCAGAAGAACTTAGATCATTATATAATACAGTAGCAACCCTCTATTGTGTGCATCAAAGGATA
GAGATAAAAGACACCAAGGAAGCTTTAGACAAGATAGAGGAAGAGCAAAACAAAAGTAAGACCACCGCAC
AGCAAGCGGCCGCTGATCTTCAGACCTGGAGGAGGAGATATGAGGGACAATTGGAGAAGTGAATTATATA
AATATAAAGTAGTAAAAATTGAACCATTAGGAGTAGCACCCACCAAGGCAAAGAGAAGAGTGGTGCAGAG
AGAAAAAAGAGCAGTGGGAATAGGAGCTTTGTTCCTTGGGTTCTTGGGAGCAGCAGGAAGCACTATGGGC
GCAGCCTCAATGACGCTGACGGTACAGGCCAGACAATTATTGTCTGGTATAGTGCAGCAGCAGAACAATT
TGCTGAGGGCTATTGAGGCGCAACAGCATCTGTTGCAACTCACAGTCTGGGGCATCAAGCAGCTCCAGGC
AAGAATCCTGGCTGTGGAAAGATACCTAAAGGATCAACAGCTCCTGGGGATTTGGGGTTGCTCTGGAAAA
CTCATTTGCACCACTGCTGTGCCTTGGAATGCTAGTTGGAGTAATAAATCTCTGGAACAGATTTGGAATC
ACACGACCTGGATGGAGTGGGACAGAGAAATTAACAATTACACAAGCTTAATACACTCCTTAATTGAAGA
ATCGCAAAACCAGCAAGAAAAGAATGAACAAGAATTATTGGAATTAGATAAATGGGCAAGTTTGTGGAAT
TGGTTTAACATAACAAATTGGCTGTGGTATATAAAATTATTCATAATGATAGTAGGAGGCTTGGTAGGTT
TAAGAATAGTTTTTGCTGTACTTTCTATAGTGAATAGAGTTAGGCAGGGATATTCACCATTATCGTTTCA
GACCCACCTCCCAACCCCGAGGGGACCCGACAGGCCCGAAGGAATAGAAGAAGAAGGTGGAGAGAGAGAC
AGAGACAGATCCATTCGATTAGTGAACGGATCTCGACGGTATCGGTTAACTTTTAAAAGAAAAGGGGGGA
TTGGGGGGTACAGTGCAGGGGAAAGAATAGTAGACATAATAGCAACAGACATACAAACTAAAGAATTACA
AAAACAAATTACAAAAATTCAAAATTTTGGCTCCCGATCGTTGCGTTACACACACAATTACTGCTGATCG
AGTGTAGCCTTCGAATGATCATTGTCGATCCTACCATCCACTCGACACACCCGCCAGGATCCTTTTGAAT
AAATAACTTCGTATAGCATACATTATACGAAGTTATCTATCCGGGTACTAGTTTACTTGTACAGCTCGTC
CATGCCGAGAGTGATCCCGGCGGCGGTCACGAACTCCAGCAGGACCATGTGATCGCGCTTCTCGTTGGGG
TCTTTGCTCAGGGCGGACTGGGTGCTCAGGTAGTGGTTGTCGGGCAGCAGCACGGGGCCGTCGCCGATGG
GGGTGTTCTGCTGGTAGTGGTCGGCGAGCTGCACGCTGCCGTCCTCGATGTTGTGGCGGATCTTGAAGTT
CACCTTGATGCCGTTCTTCTGCTTGTCGGCCATGATATAGACGTTGTGGCTGTTGTAGTTGTACTCCAGC
TTGTGCCCCAGGATGTTGCCGTCCTCCTTGAAGTCGATGCCCTTCAGCTCGATGCGGTTCACCAGGGTGT
CGCCCTCGAACTTCACCTCGGCGCGGGTCTTGTAGTTGCCGTCGTCCTTGAAGAAGATGGTGCGCTCCTG
CAATAAACTTGCCAATGGCATTTTAGGATAAAGACAAAGTAAAATAAAACATAGAAATGCCTTACCATGG
CCTACAAGGCCTCTTTGGGCTCTGCCACCACCCTAATTCCCATTTCCCTCTCGGAGCAGAGGAAGGGGGC
GACTCACCTGGACGTAGCCTTCGGGCATGGCGGACTTGAAGAAGTCGTGCTGCTTCATGTGGTCGGGGTA
GCGGCTGAAGCACTGCACGCCGTAGGTCAGGGTGGTCACGAGGGTGGGCCAGGGCACGGGCAGCTTGCCG
GTGGTGCAGATGAACTTCAGGGTCAGCTTGCCGTAGGTGGCATCGCCCTCGCCCTCGCCGGACACGCTGA
ACTTGTGGCCGTTTACGTCGCCGTCCAGCTCGACCAGGATGGGCACCACCCCGGTGAACAGCTCCTCGCC
CTTGCTCACCATCGGTCCAGGATTCTCTTCGACATCTCCGGCTTGTTTCAGCAGAGAGAAGTTTGTTGCG
CCGCTGCCGCTAGCGCCCTCCCACACATAACCAGAGGGCAGCAATTCACGAATCCCAACTGCCGTCGGCT
GTCCATCACTGTCCTTCACTATGGCTTTGATCCCAGGATGCAGATCGAGAAGCACCTGTCGGCACCGTCC
GCAGGGGCTCAAGATGCCCCTGTTCTCATTTCCGATCGCGACGATACAAGTCAGGTTGCCAGCTGCCGCA
GCAGCAGCAGTGCCCAGCACCACGAGTTCTGCACAAGGTCCCCCAGTAAAATGATATACATTGACACCAG
TGAAGATGCGGCCGTCGCTAGAGAGAGCTGCGCTGGCGACGCTGTAGTCTTCAGAGATGGGGATGCTGTT
GATTGTAGCCGTTGCTCTTTCAATGAGGGTGGATTCTTCTTGAGACAAAGGCTTGGCCATGGTGGCTCTA
GACTTGGGCTGCAGGTCTGTGTTCTGGCGGCAAACCCGTTGCGAAAAAGAACGTTCACGGCGACTACTGC
ACTTATATACGGTTCTCCCCCACCCTCGGGAAAAAGGCGGAGCCAGTACACGACATCACTTTCCCAGTTT
ACCCCGCGCCACCTTCTCTAGGCACCGGTTCAATTGCCGACCCCTCCCCCCAACTTCTCGGGGACTGTGG
GCGATGTGCGCTCTGCCCACGCGTCTGGAACAATCAACCTCTGGATTACAAAATTTGTGAAAGATTGACT
GGTATTCTTAACTATGTTGCTCCTTTTACGCTATGTGGATACGCTGCTTTAATGCCTTTGTATCATGCTA
TTGCTTCCCGTATGGCTTTCATTTTCTCCTCCTTGTATAAATCCTGGTTGCTGTCTCTTTATGAGGAGTT
GTGGCCCGTTGTCAGGCAACGTGGCGTGGTGTGCACTGTGTTTGCTGACGCAACCCCCACTGGTTGGGGC
ATTGCCACCACCTGTCAGCTCCTTTCCGGGACTTTCGCTTTCCCCCTCCCTATTGCCACGGCGGAACTCA
TCGCCGCCTGCCTTGCCCGCTGCTGGACAGGGGCTCGGCTGTTGGGCACTGACAATTCCGTGGTGTTGTC
GGGGAAGCTGACGTCCTTTCCATGGCTGCTCGCCTGTGTTGCCACCTGGATTCTGCGCGGGACGTCCTTC
TGCTACGTCCCTTCGGCCCTCAATCCAGCGGACCTTCCTTCCCGCGGCCTGCTGCCGGCTCTGCGGCCTC
TTCCGCGTCTTCGCCTTCGCCCTCAGACGAGTCGGATCTCCCTTTGGGCCGCCTCCCCGCCGTACGCTAA
ACGAAAATAACTTCGTATAGCATACATTATACGAAGTTATTCACTTACAGCTCGAGGGCCCGCATCCACC
ATCGCAGACTTATCATCTTATTCCAGATGCGTGCGGATGGAATTCGAGCTCGGTACCTTTAAGACCAATG
ACTTACAAGGCAGCTGTAGATCTTAGCCACTTTTTAAAAGAAAAGGGGGGACTGGAAGGGCTAATTCACT
CCCAACGAAGACAAGATCTGCTTTTTGCTTGTACTGGGTCTCTCTGGTTAGACCAGATCTGAGCCTGGGA
GCTCTCTGGCTAACTAGGGAACCCACTGCTTAAGCCTCAATAAAGCTTGCCTTGAGTGCTTCAAGTAGTG
TGTGCCCGTCTGTTGTGTGACTCTGGTAACTAGAGATCCCTCAGACCCTTTTAGTCAGTGTGGAAAATCT
CTAGCAGTCCTGGCCAACGTGAGCACCGTGCTGACCTCCAAATATCGTTAAGCTGGAGCCTGGGAGCCGG
CCTGGCCCTCCGCCCCCCCCACCCCCGCAGCCCACCCCTGGTCTTTGAATAAAGTCTGAGTGAGTGGCCG
ACAGTGCCCGTGGAGTTCTCGTGACCTGAGGTGCAGGGCCGGCGCTAGGGACACGTCCGTGCACGTGCCG
AGGCCCCCTGTGCAGCTGCAAGGGACAGGCCTAGCCCTGCAGGCCTAACTCCGCCCATCCCGCCCCTAAC
TCCGCCCAGTTCCGCCCATTCTCCGCCTCATGGCTGACTAATTTTTTTTATTTATGCAGAGGCCGAGGCC
GCCTCGGCCTCTGAGCTATTCCAGAAGTAGTGAGGACGCTTTTTTGGAGGCCGAGGCTTTTGCAAAGATC
GAACAAGAGACAGGACCTGCAGGTTAATTAAATTTAAATCATGTGAGCAAAAGGCCAGCAAAAGGCCAGG
AACCGTAAAAAGGCCGCGTTGCTGGCGTTTTTCCATAGGCTCCGCCCCCCTGACGAGCATCACAAAAATC
GACGCTCAAGTCAGAGGTGGCGAAACCCGACAGGACTATAAAGATACCAGGCGTTTCCCCCTGGAAGCTC
CCTCGTGCGCTCTCCTGTTCCGACCCTGCCGCTTACCGGATACCTGTCCGCCTTTCTCCCTTCGGGAAGC
GTGGCGCTTTCTCATAGCTCACGCTGTAGGTATCTCAGTTCGGTGTAGGTCGTTCGCTCCAAGCTGGGCT
GTGTGCACGAACCCCCCGTTCAGCCCGACCGCTGCGCCTTATCCGGTAACTATCGTCTTGAGTCCAACCC
GGTAAGACACGACTTATCGCCACTGGCAGCAGCCACTGGTAACAGGATTAGCAGAGCGAGGTATGTAGGC
GGTGCTACAGAGTTCTTGAAGTGGTGGCCTAACTACGGCTACACTAGAAGAACAGTATTTGGTATCTGCG
CTCTGCTGAAGCCAGTTACCTTCGGAAAAAGAGTTGGTAGCTCTTGATCCGGCAAACAAACCACCGCTGG
TAGCGGTGGTTTTTTTGTTTGCAAGCAGCAGATTACGCGCAGAAAAAAAGGATCTCAAGAAGATCCTTTG
ATCTTTTCTACGGGGTCTGACGCTCAGTGGAACGAAAACTCACGTTAAGGGATTTTGGTCATGAGATTAT
CAAAAAGGATCTTCACCTAGATCCTTTTAAATTAAAAATGAAGTTTTAAATCAATCTAAAGTATATATGA
GTAAACTTGGTCTGACAGTTACCAATGCTTAATCAGTGAGGCACCTATCTCAGCGATCTGTCTATTTCGT
TCATCCATAGTTGCATTTAAATGGCCGGCCTGGCGCGCCGTTTAAACCTAGATATTGATAGTCTGATCGG
TCAACGTATAATCGAGTCCTAGCTTTTGCAAACATCTATCAAGAGACAGGATCAGCAGGAGGCTTTCGCA
TGAGTATTCAACATTTCCGTGTCGCCCTTATTCCCTTTTTTGCGGCATTTTGCCTTCCTGTTTTTGCTCA
CCCAGAAACGCTGGTGAAAGTAAAAGATGCTGAAGATCAGTTGGGTGCGCGAGTGGGTTACATCGAACTG
GATCTCAACAGCGGTAAGATCCTTGAGAGTTTTCGCCCCGAAGAACGCTTTCCAATGATGAGCACTTTTA
AAGTTCTGCTATGTGGCGCGGTATTATCCCGTATTGACGCCGGGCAAGAGCAACTCGGTCGCCGCATACA
CTATTCTCAGAATGACTTGGTTGAGTATTCACCAGTCACAGAAAAGCATCTTACGGATGGCATGACAGTA
AGAGAATTATGCAGTGCTGCCATAACCATGAGTGATAACACTGCGGCCAACTTACTTCTGACAACGATTG
GAGGACCGAAGGAGCTAACCGCTTTTTTGCACAACATGGGGGATCATGTAACTCGCCTTGATCGTTGGGA
ACCGGAGCTGAATGAAGCCATACCAAACGACGAGCGTGACACCACGATGCCTGTAGCAATGGCAACAACC
TTGCGTAAACTATTAACTGGCGAACTACTTACTCTAGCTTCCCGGCAACAGTTGATAGACTGGATGGAGG
CGGATAAAGTTGCAGGACCACTTCTGCGCTCGGCCCTTCCGGCTGGCTGGTTTATTGCTGATAAATCTGG
AGCCGGTGAGCGTGGGTCTCGCGGTATCATTGCAGCACTGGGGCCAGATGGTAAGCCCTCCCGTATCGTA
GTTATCTACACGACGGGGAGTCAGGCAACTATGGATGAACGAAATAGACAGATCGCTGAGATAGGTGCCT
CACTGATTAAGCATTGGTAACCGATTCTAGGTGCATTGGCGCAGAAAAAAATGCCTGATGCGACGCTGCG
CGTCTTATACTCCCACATATGCCAGATTCAGCAACGGATACGGCTTCCCCAACTTGCCCACTTCCATACG
TGTCCTCCTTACCAGAAATTTATCCTTAAGATCCCGAATCGTTTAAAC
Features (pLannotate 1.2.2; 21 found; start..end, strand, type, name):
     58..361     +  enhancer       CMV enhancer: human cytomegalovirus immediate early enhancer
    362..565     +  promoter       CMV promoter: human cytomegalovirus (CMV) immediate early promoter
    580..760     +  LTR            5' LTR (truncated): truncated 5' long terminal repeat (LTR) from HIV-1
    804..929     +  misc_feature   HIV-1 Ψ: packaging signal of human immunodeficiency virus type 1
    913..1276    +  CDS            HIV-1 gag (fragment): gag protein from human immunodeficiency virus 1; gag
   1371..1707    +  ncRNA          RRE: Accession: RF00036 - HIV Rev response element
   2032..2132    +  CDS            Rev (fragment): human immunodeficiency virus 1 (HIV-1) Rev protein; rev; enhances nuclear export of unspliced and incompletely spliced viral mRNAs
   2151..2268    +  misc_feature   cPPT/CTS: central polypurine tract and central termination sequence of HIV-1
   2383..2416    +  protein_bind   loxP: Cre-mediated recombination occurs in the 8-bp core sequence (GCATACAT). Cre recombinase
   2436..3302    -  CDS            EGFP: EGFP is a basic (constitutively fluorescent) green fluorescent protein published in 1996, derived from Aequorea victoria. It is reported to be a rapidly-maturing weak dimer with moderate acid sensitivity.
   3375..3770    -  CDS            BSD: blasticidin S deaminase; Aspergillus terreus BSD; confers resistance to blasticidin
   3797..4008    -  promoter       EF-1α core promoter: core promoter for human elongation factor EF-1α
   4022..4610    +  misc_feature   WPRE: woodchuck hepatitis virus posttranscriptional regulatory element
   4627..4660    +  protein_bind   loxP: Cre-mediated recombination occurs in the 8-bp core sequence (GCATACAT). Cre recombinase
   4743..4811    +  CDS            nef (fragment): NEF_HV1Z2 - Experimental evidence at protein level: Swiss-Prot protein existence level 1. Extracellular Nef protein targets CD4(+) T-lymphocytes for apoptosis by interacting with CXCR4 surface receptors. From Human immunodeficiency virus type 1 group M subtype D (isolate Z2/CDC-Z34) (HIV-1).
   4813..5046    +  LTR            3' LTR (ΔU3): self-inactivating 3' long terminal repeat (LTR) from HIV-1
   5307..5442    +  rep_origin     SV40 ori: SV40 origin of replication
   5560..6148    -  rep_origin     ori: high-copy-number ColE1/pMB1/pBR322/pUC origin of replication
   6320..6384    -  CDS            bla(M) (fragment): β-lactamase lacking the signal sequence; bla(M); allows cytosolic expression of β-lactamase
   6510..7370    +  CDS            AmpR: β-lactamase; bla; confers resistance to ampicillin, carbenicillin, and related antibiotics
   7383..7519    +  terminator     rrnG terminator: transcription terminator from the E. coli ribosomal RNA rrnG operon (Albrechtsen et al., 1991)
