[The description below was written by a language model from this plasmid's Addgene catalogue record and pLannotate feature annotations shown in this document.]
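Description:
pLenti-SF3B1-K700E-reporter is a 7.5 kb third-generation-style, self-inactivating HIV-1 lentiviral vector for mammalian expression. It is propagated in E. coli through a high-copy ColE1/pUC origin with ampicillin selection. The viral genome is transcribed from a CMV enhancer/promoter fused to a truncated 5' LTR. It carries the Ψ packaging signal with a gag fragment, the Rev response element, the cPPT/CTS and a ΔU3 3' LTR, so the integrated provirus lacks LTR promoter activity. An SV40 origin lies outside the LTRs.

The 2.3 kb payload sits between two loxP sites. An EF-1α core promoter drives blasticidin S deaminase linked by a P2A peptide to EGFP, so transduced cells can be selected with blasticidin whatever the reporter state. According to the insert name, the EGFP coding sequence is split into two exons by a synthetic intron derived from MTERFD3 (synMTERFD3i1-150). This fits the annotated EGFP span being longer than an uninterrupted EGFP reading frame. The feature table places the promoter, BSD and EGFP on the minus strand, antisense to the viral genomic RNA. This orientation is commonly used to keep an intron from being spliced out during packaging, although the record does not give this rationale. The WPRE is annotated on the plus strand, within the floxed region.

The stated purpose is a fluorescent readout of the SF3B1 K700E hotspot mutation, presumably through mutant-dependent altered splicing of the embedded intron. The record does not specify whether fluorescence rises or falls in mutant cells. The loxP sites allow Cre-mediated deletion of the reporter cassette. The associated publication concerns CRISPR-based engineering of SF3B1 hotspot mutations.
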