Addgene plasmid #200318: pLenti-SF3B1-K700E-reporter
Purpose: A fluorescent reporter for SF3B1 K700E mutation. Co-expresses a blasticidin resistance gene for selection. Includes LoxP sites for Cre-mediated deletion of reporter cassette.
Depositing lab: Lili Wang. Depositing organization: Beckman Research Institute of the City of Hope. Publication: Engineering oncogenic hotspot mutations on SF3B1 via CRISPR-directed PRECIS mutagenesis. Fernandez M, Yu L, Jia Q, Wang X, Hart KL, Jia Z, Lin RJ, Wang L. Cancer Res Commun. 2024 Aug 28. doi: 10.1158/2767-9764.CRC-24-0145. PubMed 39194178.
Backbone
  Vector backbone: pLenti
  Total vector size (bp): 7538
  Vector type: Mammalian Expression, Lentiviral
  Selectable markers: Blasticidin
Growth in bacteria
  Bacterial resistance: Ampicillin, 100 μg/mL
  Growth temperature: 37°C
  Growth strain: NEB Stable
  Copy number: High Copy
Gene/Insert
  Gene/Insert name: BSD-2A-EGFPi (alt name: LoxP-WPRE-EF1a-BSD-P2A-EGFP(exon 1)-synMTERFD3i1-150-EGFP(exon 2)-LoxP)
  Species: H. sapiens (human)
  Insert size (bp): 2298
  Promoter: EF1-a
  Cloning method: Restriction Enzyme; 5′ cloning site BamHI (not destroyed); 3′ cloning site XhoI (not destroyed)
  Sequencing primers: 5′ Whole plasmid sequencing with Primordium.; 3′ Whole plasmid sequencing with Primordium.
Terms and licenses: Academic/Nonprofit Terms; Industry Terms: Not Available to Industry
Depositor comments: Please visit https://doi.org/10.1101/2024.02.23.581842 for bioRxiv preprint.
How to cite: pLenti-SF3B1-K700E-reporter was a gift from Lili Wang (Addgene plasmid # 200318 ; http://n2t.net/addgene:200318 ; RRID:Addgene_200318)
